Addgene plasmid #25280: PP-CDPK1
Purpose: Bacterial expression for structure determination; may not be full ORF
Depositing lab: Cheryl Arrowsmith. Depositing organization: University of Toronto.
Backbone
  Vector backbone: pET15-MHL
  Backbone manufacturer: SGC
  Backbone size w/o insert (bp): 7737
  Vector type: Bacterial Expression
Growth in bacteria
  Bacterial resistance: Ampicillin, 100 μg/mL
  Growth temperature: 37°C
  Growth strain: DH5alpha
  Copy number: High Copy
Gene/Insert
  Gene/Insert name: cgd5_820:D42-E517 (alt names: CpCDPK3; cgd5_820)
  Species: Cryptosporidium parvum
  Insert size (bp): 1428
  Mutation: Contains amino acids D42-E517.
  Entrez Gene: cgd5_820
  Tag / fusion protein: His tag with TEV cleavage (N terminal on insert)
  Cloning method: Restriction Enzyme
  Sequencing primers: 5′ T7; 3′ T7-term
Terms and licenses: Academic/Nonprofit Terms; Industry Terms: Not Available to Industry
Depositor comments: PDB: 3LIJ. http://www.thesgc.org/structures/3LIJ/
How to cite: PP-CDPK1 was a gift from Cheryl Arrowsmith (Addgene plasmid # 25280 ; http://n2t.net/addgene:25280 ; RRID:Addgene_25280)
