[The description below was written by a language model from this plasmid's Addgene catalogue record.]
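Description:
PP-CDPK1 is a bacterial expression plasmid built on pET15-MHL, a pET15-derived backbone from a structural genomics consortium, and intended for producing recombinant protein for structure determination. It is selected with ampicillin and is listed as high copy, with propagation in a standard E. coli cloning strain. No feature table accompanies the record, so the promoter, origin and other backbone elements are not explicitly listed. The use of T7 and T7-terminator sequencing primers is consistent with the T7 promoter/terminator expression cassette typical of pET vectors, which depends on a host supplying T7 RNA polymerase.

The insert is a 1428 bp fragment of the Cryptosporidium parvum gene cgd5_820, also called CpCDPK3, encoding a calcium-dependent protein kinase. Note that the plasmid name refers to CDPK1 while the alternative gene name in the record is CpCDPK3; the record does not explain this difference. The construct is a truncation rather than the full open reading frame: it encodes residues D42 to E517, in line with the depositor's caution that the insert may not be the full ORF. Such boundaries are commonly chosen in structural work to obtain a soluble, crystallizable domain. The fragment was introduced by restriction enzyme cloning and carries an N-terminal His tag followed by a TEV protease cleavage site, which allows purification by immobilized metal affinity chromatography and subsequent removal of the tag. The depositor comments link the construct to a deposited Protein Data Bank structure, indicating that the expressed protein was used successfully for structure determination.
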