>Addgene plasmid #25280 | PP-CDPK1 | depositor partial sequence | sequence record 11754 | Author sequence
GACCTACAAGCAACTCCTGGAATGTTCATTACATCAAAAAAAGGCCATCTGTCAGAAATGTATCAAAGAG
TTAAAAAACTAGGTTCTGGAGCTTATGGAGAAGTGTTGTTGTGCAGAGACAAGGTAACTCATGTAGAGAG
AGCCATAAAAATTATCCGAAAAACTTCAGTTAGTACCTCTTCAAATTCTAAGTTATTGGAAGAGGTTGCA
GTATTAAAATTGTTAGATCATCCAAATATCATGAAGCTATACGATTTTTTTGAAGATAAAAGAAATTATT
ATCTTGTTATGGAATGTTACAAGGGTGGAGAGTTATTTGATGAAATTATTCATAGGATGAAATTTAATGA
AGTTGATGCAGCAGTCATTATCAAGCAAGTATTGAGTGGCGTTACATATTTACATAAACACAACATAGTT
CATAGAGATTTAAAGCCTGAAAATCTTTTATTGGAATCAAAGGAAAAAGACGCATTGATTAAAATTGTTG
ACTTTGGTCTTTCAGCCGTTTTTGAAAACCAGAAAAAAATGAAAGAACGTCTTGGCACTGCATACTATAT
TGCTCCTGAAGTCCTCAGGAAAAAATATGATGAAAAATGTGATGTTTGGTCAATTGGTGTAATATTATTC
ATTCTATTAGCAGGTTATCCTCCATTTGGGGGGCAGACAGATCAAGAGATACTCAGGAAAGTCGAAAAGG
GTAAATACACATTTGATTCACCCGAATGGAAGAATGTCTCTGAAGGTGCAAAGGATTTAATTAAACAGAT
GCTTCAATTTGACTCTCAAAGAAGAATTTCCGCTCAGCAAGCCCTGGAACATCCATGGATCAAGGAGATG
TGTAGTAAGAAAGAATCAGGTATTGAGCTACCAAGCCTTGCTAATGCTATTGAGAATATGCGTAAATTCC
AGAACTCCCAAAAGCTTGCGCAGGCAGCTCTACTTTATATGGCTTCAAAACTAACTTCTCAAGAGGAAAC
AAAAGAGCTAACAGATATTTTCAGACATATAGACAAAAATGGCGATGGGCAGCTTGATCGTCAAGAACTA
ATTGATGGGTATTCAAAGTTATCTGGAGAAGAGGTTGCAGTATTTGATTTACCTCAGATTGAAAGTGAAG
TAGATGCAATTCTAGGCGCTGCAGACTTTGATAGAAATGGTTACATCGACTATTCAGAGTTTGTTACTGT
TGCAATGGATCGAAAATCTTTATTAAGCAAAGATAAGTTGGAATCAGCTTTCCAAAAATTCGATCAAGAC
GGGAATGGTAAGATAAGTGTAGATGAACTTGCTTCAGTTTTTGGATTAGATCATTTGGAAAGTAAAACAT
GGAAAGAAATGATATCTGGAATAGATTCAAACAATGATGGCGATGTTGATTTTGAGGAATTCTGTAAAAT
GATACAGAAGCTCTGTTCTAATAATGAA
