>Addgene plasmid #25280 | PP-CDPK1 | addgene partial sequence | sequence record 31361 | 25280 with LacI-R
ACCCTGGAATTGACTCTCTTCCGGGCGCTATCATGCCATACCGCGAAAGGTTTTGCGCCATTCGATGGTG
TCCGGGATCTCGACGCTCTCCCTTATGCGACTCCTGCATTAGGAAGCAGCCCAGTAGTAGGTTGAGGCCG
TTGAGCACCGCCGCCGCAAGGAATGGTGCATGCAAGGAGATGGCGCCCAACAGTCCCCCGGCCACGGGGC
CTGCCACCATACCCACGCCGAAACAAGCGCTCATGAGCCCGAAGTGGCGAGCCCGATCTTCCCCATCGGT
GATGTCGGCGATATAGGCGCCAGCAACCGCACCTGTGGCGCCGGTGATGCCGGCCACGATGCGTCCGGCG
TAGAGGATCGAGATCTCGATCCCGCGAAATTAATACGACTCACTATAGGGGAATTGTGAGCGGATAACAA
TTCCCCTCTAGAAATAATTTTGTTTAACTTTAAGAAGGAGATATACCATGCATCATCATCATCATCACAG
CAGCGGCAGAGAAAACTTGTATTTCCAGGGCGACCTACAAGCAACTCCTGGAATGTTCATTACATCAAAA
AAAGGCCATCTGTCAGAAATGTATCAAAGAGTTAAAAAACTAGGTTCTGGAGCTTATGGAGAAGTGTTGT
TGTGCAGAGACAAGGTAACTCATGTAGAGAGAGCCATAAAAATTATCCGAAAAACTTCAGTTAGTACCTC
TTCAAATTCTAAGTTATTGGAAGAGGTTGCAGTATTAAAATTGTTAGATCATCCAAATATCATGAAGCTA
TACGATTTTTTTGAAGATAAAAGAAATTATTATCTTGTTATGGAATGTTACAAGGGTGGAGAGTTATTTG
ATGAAATTATTCATAGGGATGAAAATTTAA
